>Addgene plasmid #169039 | pTorD-H6 | addgene full sequence | sequence record 373312 | Addgene NGS Result
GCAAGGAGATGGCGCCCAACAGTCCCCCGGCCACGGGGCCTGCCACCATACCCACGCCGAAACAAGCGCT
CATGAGCCCGAAGTGGCGAGCCCGATCTTCCCCATCGGTGATGTCGGCGATATAGGCGCCAGCAACCGCA
CCTGTGGCGCCGGTGATGCCGGCCACGATGCGTCCGGCGTAGAGGATCGAGATCTCGATCCCGCGAAATT
AATACGACTCACTATAGGGGAATTGTGAGCGGATAACAATTCCCCTCTAGAAATAATTTTGTTTAACTTT
AAGAAGGAGATATACCATGGTGACCACGCTGACAGCACAACAGATTGCCTGTGTTTACGCCTGGCTAGCG
CAGTTGTTCTCCCGTGAGCTGGACGATGAACAACTGACGCAAATCGCCAGTGCGCAGATGGCTGAATGGT
TTTCGTTGCTGAAAAGCGAACCGCCGCTCACTGCGGCGGTGAACGAGCTGGAAAACCGTATTGCCACGCT
GACAGTACGTGACGATGCCCGTCTGGAACTGGCCGCGGACTTTTGCGGCCTGTTTCTGATGACCGACAAA
CAAGCGGCGCTGCCGTATGCATCGGCCTACAAACAGGACGAGCAAGAGATTAAACGCTTGTTAGTTGAGG
CAGGGATGGAAACCAGCGGCAATTTCAACGAACCGGCAGATCATCTGGCGATCTATCTCGAATTGCTCAG
CCATCTGCATTTTTCGCTGGGAGAGGGGACCGTTCCTGCGCGAAGAATCGACAGTTTGCGGCAAAAAACA
CTGACGGCGCTGTGGCAATGGTTACCAGAGTTTGTTGCGCGTTGTCGTCAGTATGACAGCTTTGGTTTTT
ACGCGGCACTAAGCCAGTTATTGCTGGTGTTAGTGGAGTGCGACCACCAAAACAGATCTCATCACCATCA
CCATCACTAAGCTTGCGGCCGCACTCGAGCACCACCACCACCACCACTGAGATCCGGCTGCTAACAAAGC
CCGAAAGGAAGCTGAGTTGGCTGCTGCCACCGCTGAGCAATAACTAGCATAACCCCTTGGGGCCTCTAAA
CGGGTCTTGAGGGGTTTTTTGCTGAAAGGAGGAACTATATCCGGATTGGCGAATGGG
[124 nt withheld, positions 1108-1231]
C
[91 nt withheld, positions 1233-1323]
A
[49 nt withheld, positions 1325-1373]
CCTTTGACGTTGGAGTCCACGTTCTTT
[37 nt withheld, positions 1401-1437]
ACCCTATCTCGGTCTATTCTTTTGATTTATAAGGGATTTTGCCGATTTCGGCCTATTGGTTAAAAAATGA
GCTGATTTAACAAAAATTTAACGCGAATTTTAACAAAATATTAACGCTTACAATTTAGGTGGCACTTTTC
GGGGAAATGTGCGCGGAACCCCTATTTGTTTATTTTTCTAAATACATTCAAATATGTATCCGCTCATGAA
TTAATTCTTAGAAAAACTCATCGAGCATCAAATGAAACTGCAATTTATTCATATCAGGATTATCAATACC
ATATTTTTGAAAAAGCCGTTTCTGTAATGAAGGAGAAAACTCACCGAGGCAGTTCCATAGGATGGCAAGA
TCCTGGTATCGGTCTGCGATTCCGACTCGTCCAACATCAATACAACCTATTAATTTCCCCTCGTCAAAAA
TAAGGTTATCAAGTGAGAAATCACCATGAGTGACGACTGAATCCGGTGAGAATGGCAAAAGTTTATGCAT
TTCTTTCCAGACTTGTTCAACAGGCCAGCCATTACGCTCGTCATCAAAATCACTCGCATCAACCAAACCG
TTATTCATTCGTGATTGCGCCTGAGCGAGACGAAATACGCGATCGCTGTTAAAAGGACAATTACAAACAG
GAATCGAATGCAACCGGCGCAGGAACACTGCCAGCGCATCAACAATATTTTCACCTGAATCAGGATATTC
TTCTAATACCTGGAATGCTGTTTTCCCGGGGATCGCAGTGGTGAGTAACCATGCATCATCAGGAGTACGG
ATAAAATGCTTGATGGTCGGAAGAGGCATAAATTCCGTCAGCCAGTTTAGTCTGACCATCTCATCTGTAA
CATCATTGGCAACGCTACCTTTGCCATGTTTCAGAAACAACTCTGGCGCATCGGGCTTCCCATACAATCG
ATAGATTGTCGCACCTGATTGCCCGACATTATCGCGAGCCCATTTATACCCATATAAATCAGCATCCATG
TTGGAATTTAATCGCGGCCTAGAGCAAGACGTTTCCCGTTGAATATGGCTCATAACACCCCTTGTATTAC
TGTTTATGTAAGCAGACAGTTTTATTGTTCATGACCAAAATCCCTTAACGTGAGTTTTCGTTCCACTGAG
CGTCAGACCCCGTAGAAAAGATCAAAGGATCTTCTTGAGATCCTTTTTTTCTGCGCGTAATCTGCTGCTT
GCAAACAAAAAAACCACCGCTACCAGCGGTGGTTTGTTTGCCGGATCAAGAGCTACCAACTCTTTTTCCG
AAGGTAACTGGCTTCAGCAGAGCGCAGATACCAAATACTGTCCTTCTAGTGTAGCCGTAGTTAGGCCACC
ACTTCAAGAACTCTGTAGCACCGCCTACATACCTCGCTCTGCTAATCCTGTTACCAGTGGCTGCTGCCAG
TGGCGATAAGTCGTGTCTTACCGGGTTGGACTCAAGACGATAGTTACCGGATAAGGCGCAGCGGTCGGGC
TGAACGGGGGGTTCGTGCACACAGCCCAGCTTGGAGCGAACGACCTACACCGAACTGAGATACCTACAGC
GTGAGCTATGAGAAAGCGCCACGCTTCCCGAAGGGAGAAAGGCGGACAGGTATCCGGTAAGCGGCAGGGT
CGGAACAGGAGAGCGCACGAGGGAGCTTCCAGGGGGAAACGCCTGGTATCTTTATAGTCCTGTCGGGTTT
CGCCACCTCTGACTTGAGCGTCGATTTTTGTGATGCTCGTCAGGGGGGCGGAGCCTATGGAAAAACGCCA
GCAACGCGGCCTTTTTACGGTTCCTGGCCTTTTGCTGGCCTTTTGCTCACATGTTCTTTCCTGCGTTATC
CCCTGATTCTGTGGATAACCGTATTACCGCCTTTGAGTGAGCTGATACCGCTCGCCGCAGCCGAACGACC
GAGCGCAGCGAGTCAGTGAGCGAGGAAGCGGAAGAGCGCCTGATGCGGTATTTTCTCCTTACGCATCTGT
GCGGTATTTCACACCGCAATGGTGCACTCTCAGTACAATCTGCTCTGATGCCGCATAGTTAAGCCAGTAT
ACACTCCGCTATCGCTACGTGACTGGGTCATGGCTGCGCCCCGACACCCGCCAACACCCGCTGACGCGCC
CTGACGGGCTTGTCTGCTCCCGGCATCCGCTTACAGACAAGCTGTGACCGTCTCCGGGAGCTGCATGTGT
CAGAGGTTTTCACCGTCATCACCGAAACGCGCGAGGCAGCTGCGGTAAAGCTCATCAGCGTGGTCGTGAA
GCGATTCACAGATGTCTGCCTGTTCATCCGCGTCCAGCTCGTTGAGTTTCTCCAGAAGCGTTAATGTCTG
GCTTCTGATAAAGCGGGCCATGTTAAGGGCGGTTTTTTCCTGTTTGGTCACTGATGCCTCCGTGTAAGGG
GGATTTCTGTTCATGGGGGTAATGATACCGATGAAACGAGAGAGGATGCTCACGATACGGGTTACTGATG
ATGAACATGCCCGGTTACTGGAACGTTGTGAGGGTAAACAACTGGCGGTATGGATGCGGCGGGACCAGAG
AAAAATCACTCAGGGTCAATGCCAGCGCTTCGTTAATACAGATGTAGGTGTTCCACAGGGTAGCCAGCAG
CATCCTGCGATGCAGATCCGGAACATAATGGTGCAGGGCGCTGACTTCCGCGTTTCCAGACTTTACGAAA
CACGGAAACCGAAGACCATTCATGTTGTTGCTCAGGTCGCAGACGTTTTGCAGCAGCAGTCGCTTCACGT
TCGCTCGCGTATCGGTGATTCATTCTGCTAACCAGTAAGGCAACCCCGCCAGCCTAGCCGGGTCCTCAAC
GACAGGAGCACGATCATGCGCACCCGTGGGGCCGCCATGCCGGCGATAATGGCCTGCTTCTCGCCGAAAC
GTTTGGTGGCGGGACCAGTGACGAAGGCTTGAGCGAGGGCGTGCAAGATTCCGAATACCGCAAGCGACAG
GCCGATCATCGTCGCGCTCCAGCGAAAGCGGTCCTCGCCGAAAATGACCCAGAGCGCTGCCGGCACCTGT
CCTACGAGTTGCATGATAAAGAAGACAGTCATAAGTGCGGCGACGATAGTCATGCCCCGCGCCCACCGGA
AGGAGCTGACTGGGTTGAAGGCTCTCAAGGGCATCGGTCGAGATCCCGGTGCCTAATGAGTGAGCTAACT
TACATTAATTGCGTTGCGCTCACTGCCCGCTTTCCAGTCGGGAAACCTGTCGTGCCAGCTGCATTAATGA
ATCGGCCAACGCGCGGGGAGAGGCGGTTTGCGTATTGGGCGCCAGGGTGGTTTTTCTTTTCACCAGTGAG
ACGGGCAACAGCTGATTGCCCTTCACCGCCTGGCCCTGAGAGAGTTGCAGCAAGCGGTCCACGCTGGTTT
GCCCCAGCAGGCGAAAATCCTGTTTGATGGTGGTTAACGGCGGGATATAACATGAGCTGTCTTCGGTATC
GTCGTATCCCACTACCGAGATATCCGCACCAACGCGCAGCCCGGACTCGGTAATGGCGCGCATTGCGCCC
AGCGCCATCTGATCGTTGGCAACCAGCATCGCAGTGGGAACGATGCCCTCATTCAGCATTTGCATGGTTT
GTTGAAAACCGGACATGGCACTCCAGTCGCCTTCCCGTTCCGCTATCGGCTGAATTTGATTGCGAGTGAG
ATATTTATGCCAGCCAGCCAGACGCAGACGCGCCGAGACAGAACTTAATGGGCCCGCTAACAGCGCGATT
TGCTGGTGACCCAATGCGACCAGATGCTCCACGCCCAGTCGCGTACCGTCTTCATGGGAGAAAATAATAC
TGTTGATGGGTGTCTGGTCAGAGACATCAAGAAATAACGCCGGAACATTAGTGCAGGCAGCTTCCACAGC
AATGGCATCCTGGTCATCCAGCGGATAGTTAATGATCAGCCCACTGACGCGTTGCGCGAGAAGATTGTGC
ACCGCCGCTTTACAGGCTTCGACGCCGCTTCGTTCTACCATCGACACCACCACGCTGGCACCCAGTTGAT
CGGCGCGAGATTTAATCGCCGCGACAATTTGCGACGGCGCGTGCAGGGCCAGACTGGAGGTGGCAACGCC
AATCAGCAACGACTGTTTGCCCGCCAGTTGTTGTGCCACGCGGTTGGGAATGTAATTCAGCTCCGCCATC
GCCGCTTCCACTTTTTCCCGCGTTTTCGCAGAAACGTGGCTGGCCTGGTTCACCACGCGGGAAACGGTCT
GATAAGAGACACCGGCATACTCTGCGACATCGTATAACGTTACTGGTTTCACATTCACCACCCTGAATTG
ACTCTCTTCCGGGCGCTATCATGCCATACCGCGAAAGGTTTTGCGCCATTCGATGGTGTCCGGGATCTCG
ACGCTCTCCCTTATGCGACTCCTGCATTAGGAAGCAGCCCAGTAGTAGGTTGAGGCCGTTGAGCACCGCC
GCCGCAAGGAATGGTGCAT
Features (pLannotate 1.2.2; 20 found; start..end, strand, type, name):
    210..228     +  promoter       T7 promoter: promoter for bacteriophage T7 RNA polymerase
    229..253     +  protein_bind   lac operator: The lac repressor binds to the lac operator to inhibit transcription in E. coli. This inhibition can be relieved by adding lactose or isopropyl-β-D-thiogalactopyranoside (IPTG). lac repressor encoded by lacI
    268..290     +  RBS            RBS: efficient ribosome binding site from bacteriophage T7 gene 10 (Olins and Rangwala, 1989)
    303..896     +  CDS            torD: TORD_ECOLI - Experimental evidence at protein level: Swiss-Prot protein existence level 1. Involved in the biogenesis of TorA. Acts on TorA before the insertion of the molybdenum cofactor and, as a result, probably favors a conformation of the apoenzyme that is competent for acquiring the cofactor. From Escherichia coli (strain K12).
    900..917     +  CDS            7xHis (fragment): 6xHis affinity tag
    940..957     +  CDS            9xHis (fragment): 9xHis affinity tag
    967..1016    +  CDS            SET1 (fragment): solubility-enhancement tag derived from T7 phage gene 10B
   1024..1071    +  terminator     T7 terminator: transcription terminator for bacteriophage T7 RNA polymerase
   1108..1536    +  rep_origin     f1 ori (sequence partly withheld): f1 bacteriophage origin of replication; arrow indicates direction of (+) strand synthesis
   1589..1646    +  promoter       AmpR promoter (fragment): bla
   1655..2470    -  CDS            KanR: aminoglycoside phosphotransferase; aph(3')-Ia; confers resistance to kanamycin in bacteria or G418 (Geneticin®) in eukaryotes
   2592..3180    +  rep_origin     ori: high-copy-number ColE1/pMB1/pBR322/pUC origin of replication
   3366..3505    -  misc_feature   bom: basis of mobility region from pBR322
   3607..3798    -  CDS            rop: Rop protein, which maintains plasmids at low copy number; rop
   3815..4195    +  CDS            YPB1_ECOLX: Protein predicted: Swiss-Prot protein existence level 4. From Escherichia coli.
   4267..4558    -  CDS            TcR (fragment): tetracycline efflux protein; tet; confers resistance to tetracycline
   4573..4594    -  protein_bind   CAP binding site: CAP binding activates transcription in the presence of cAMP. E. coli catabolite activator protein
   4607..5689    -  CDS            lacI: lac repressor; lacI; The lac repressor binds to the lac operator to inhibit transcription in E. coli. This inhibition can be relieved by adding lactose or isopropyl-β-D-thiogalactopyranoside (IPTG).
   5690..5767    -  promoter       lacI promoter: lacI
   5775..188     -  CDS            TcR (fragment) (across the origin): tetracycline efflux protein; tet; confers resistance to tetracycline
