[The description below was written by a language model from this plasmid's Addgene catalogue record and pLannotate feature annotations shown in this document.]
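Description:
pTorD-H6 is a bacterial expression plasmid built on the pET28a backbone that produces Escherichia coli TorD carrying a C-terminal 6xHis tag. It is maintained in E. coli through a ColE1/pBR322-type origin accompanied by the bom site and the rop gene, and it is selected with kanamycin via the aph(3')-Ia (KanR) gene. The catalogue lists it as high copy, although Rop normally moderates copy number in this type of backbone. An f1 origin is also present, along with short tetracycline-resistance and other pBR322-derived fragments that are backbone remnants rather than functional parts.

The TorD-H6 coding sequence was inserted between the NcoI and HindIII sites, which places it downstream of the T7 promoter, a lac operator and the phage T7 gene 10 ribosome binding site, with the T7 terminator following. The plasmid-borne lacI gene supplies repressor, so transcription requires a host providing T7 RNA polymerase and is induced with IPTG or lactose. The annotation shows the torD reading frame followed immediately by the 6xHis tag. A second His-tag sequence annotated further downstream appears to be the vector's own C-terminal tag region, and the record does not indicate that it is translated. The depositor notes that an N at position 46 was reverted to the wild-type S, and that the coding sequence was recovered from an earlier pQE80-based plasmid.

TorD is the dedicated chaperone that acts on the TorA apoenzyme before molybdenum cofactor insertion. The associated publication examined TorD as a signal peptide chaperone in Tat-dependent protein translocation. The construct is therefore suited to overproducing TorD and purifying it by metal-affinity chromatography for such studies.
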