Addgene plasmid #169039: pTorD-H6
Purpose: Escherichia coli TorD with C-terminal 6xHis in pET28a.
Depositing lab: Siegfried Musser. Depositing organization: Texas A&M Health Science Center. Publication: Influence of the TorD signal peptide chaperone on Tat-dependent protein translocation. Bageshwar UK, DattaGupta A, Musser SM. PLoS One. 2021 Sep 9;16(9):e0256715. doi: 10.1371/journal.pone.0256715. eCollection 2021. PubMed 34499687.
Backbone
  Vector backbone: pET28a
  Backbone manufacturer: EMD Biosciences
  Backbone size w/o insert (bp): 5369
  Total vector size (bp): 5870
  Vector type: Bacterial Expression
Growth in bacteria
  Bacterial resistance: Kanamycin, 50 μg/mL
  Growth temperature: 37°C
  Growth strain: DH5alpha
  Copy number: High Copy
Gene/Insert
  Gene/Insert name: TorD-H6
  Species: Escherichia coli
  Insert size (bp): 624
  Mutation: The mutation N at position 46 was changed back to the wildtype S.
  GenBank ID: CAA52096.1
  Promoter: T7
  Tag / fusion protein: 6xHis (C terminal on insert)
  Cloning method: Restriction Enzyme; 5′ cloning site NcoI (not destroyed); 3′ cloning site HindIII (not destroyed)
  Sequencing primers: 5′ T7 Fwd; 3′ T7 Terminator
Terms and licenses: Academic/Nonprofit Terms; Industry Terms: Not Available to Industry
Depositor comments: The TorD-6xHis coding sequence was recovered from pQE80TorADhis, a plasmid obtained from Tracy Palmer and first reported in Dow et al., 2013 Biochem. J., 452:57-66.
How to cite: pTorD-H6 was a gift from Siegfried Musser (Addgene plasmid # 169039 ; http://n2t.net/addgene:169039 ; RRID:Addgene_169039)
